>Addgene plasmid #139678 | pR-AntiDsRed | addgene full sequence | sequence record 276296 | Addgene NGS Result
AACCTGTCGTGCCAGCTGCATTAATGAATCGGCCAACGCGCGGGGAGAGGCGGTTTGCGTATTGGGCGCT
CTTCCGCTTCCTCGCTCACTGACTCGCTGCGCTCGGTCGTTCGGCTGCGGCGAGCGGTATCAGCTCACTC
AAAGGCGGTAATACGGTTATCCACAGAATCAGGGGATAACGCAGGAAAGAACATGTGAGCAAAAGGCCAG
CAAAAGGCCAGGAACCGTAAAAAGGCCGCGTTGCTGGCGTTTTTCCATAGGCTCCGCCCCCCTGACGAGC
ATCACAAAAATCGACGCTCAAGTCAGAGGTGGCGAAACCCGACAGGACTATAAAGATACCAGGCGTTTCC
CCCTGGAAGCTCCCTCGTGCGCTCTCCTGTTCCGACCCTGCCGCTTACCGGATACCTGTCCGCCTTTCTC
CCTTCGGGAAGCGTGGCGCTTTCTCATAGCTCACGCTGTAGGTATCTCAGTTCGGTGTAGGTCGTTCGCT
CCAAGCTGGGCTGTGTGCACGAACCCCCCGTTCAGCCCGACCGCTGCGCCTTATCCGGTAACTATCGTCT
TGAGTCCAACCCGGTAAGACACGACTTATCGCCACTGGCAGCAGCCACTGGTAACAGGATTAGCAGAGCG
AGGTATGTAGGCGGTGCTACAGAGTTCTTGAAGTGGTGGCCTAACTACGGCTACACTAGAAGAACAGTAT
TTGGTATCTGCGCTCTGCTGAAGCCAGTTACCTTCGGAAAAAGAGTTGGTAGCTCTTGATCCGGCAAACA
AACCACCGCTGGTAGCGGTGGTTTTTTTGTTTGCAAGCAGCAGATTACGCGCAGAAAAAAAGGATCTCAA
GAAGATCCTTTGATCTTTTCTACGGGGTCTGACGCTCAGTGGAACGAAAACTCACGTTAAGGGATTTTGG
TCATGAGATTATCAAAAAGGATCTTCACCTAGATCCTTTTAAATTAAAAATGAAGTTTTAAATCAATCTA
AAGTATATATGAGTAAACTTGGTCTGACAGTTACCAATGCTTAATCAGTGAGGCACCTATCTCAGCGATC
TGTCTATTTCGTTCATCCATAGTTGCCTGACTCCCCGTCGTGTAGATAACTACGATACGGGAGGGCTTAC
CATCTGGCCCCAGTGCTGCAATGATACCGCGAGACCCACGCTCACCGGCTCCAGATTTATCAGCAATAAA
CCAGCCAGCCGGAAGGGCCGAGCGCAGAAGTGGTCCTGCAACTTTATCCGCCTCCATCCAGTCTATTAAT
TGTTGCCGGGAAGCTAGAGTAAGTAGTTCGCCAGTTAATAGTTTGCGCAACGTTGTTGCCATTGCTACAG
GCATCGTGGTGTCACGCTCGTCGTTTGGTATGGCTTCATTCAGCTCCGGTTCCCAACGATCAAGGCGAGT
TACATGATCCCCCATGTTGTGCAAAAAAGCGGTTAGCTCCTTCGGTCCTCCGATCGTTGTCAGAAGTAAG
TTGGCCGCAGTGTTATCACTCATGGTTATGGCAGCACTGCATAATTCTCTTACTGTCATGCCATCCGTAA
GATGCTTTTCTGTGACTGGTGAGTACTCAACCAAGTCATTCTGAGAATAGTGTATGCGGCGACCGAGTTG
CTCTTGCCCGGCGTCAATACGGGATAATACCGCGCCACATAGCAGAACTTTAAAAGTGCTCATCATTGGA
AAACGTTCTTCGGGGCGAAAACTCTCAAGGATCTTACCGCTGTTGAGATCCAGTTCGATGTAACCCACTC
GTGCACCCAACTGATCTTCAGCATCTTTTACTTTCACCAGCGTTTCTGGGTGAGCAAAAACAGGAAGGCA
AAATGCCGCAAAAAAGGGAATAAGGGCGACACGGAAATGTTGAATACTCATACTCTTCCTTTTTCAATAT
TATTGAAGCATTTATCAGGGTTATTGTCTCATGAGCGGATACATATTTGAATGTATAGCTTGATATCGAA
TTCCCGATCTAGTAACATAGATGACACCGCGCGCGATAATTTATCCTAGTTTGCGCGCTATATTTTGTTT
TCTATCGCGTATTAAATGTATAATTGCGGGACTCTAATCATAAAAACCCATCTCATAAATAACGTCATGC
ATTACATGTTAATTATTACATGCTTAACGTAATTCAACAGAAATTATATGATAATCATCGCAAGACCGGC
AACAGGATTCAATCTTAAGAAACTTTATTGCCAAATGTTTGAACGATCGGGGATCCACTAGTCGAGATCA
TATCACTGTGGACGTTGATGAAAGAATACGTTATTCTTTCATCAAATCGTATGGCCTCCTCCGAGAACGT
CATCACCGAGTTCATGCGCTTCAAGGTGCGCATGGAGGGCACCGTGAACGGCCACGAGTTCGAGATCGAG
GGCGAGGGCGAGGGCCGCCCCTACGAGGGCCACAACACCGTGAAGCTGAAGGTGACCAAGGGCGGCCCCC
TGCCCTTCGCCTGGGACATCCTGTCCCCCCAGTTCCAGTACGGCTCCAAGGTGTACGTGAAGCACCCCGC
CGACATCCCCGACTACAAGAAGCTGTCCTTCCCCGAGGGCTTCAAGTGGGAGCGCGTGATGAACTTCGAG
GACGGCGGCGTGGCGACCGTGACCCAGGACTCCTCCCTGCAGGACGGCTGCTTCATCTACAAGGTGAAGT
TCATCGGCGTGAACTTCCCCTCCGACGGCCCCGTGATGCAGAAGAAGACCATGGGCTGGGAGGCCTCCAC
CGAGCGCCTGTACCCCCGCGACGGCGTGCTGAAGGGCGAGACCCACAAGGCCCTGAAGCTGAAGGACGGC
GGCCACTACCTGGTGGAGTTCAAGTCCATCTACATGGCCAAGAAGCCCGTGCAGCTGCCCGGCTACTACT
ACGTGGACGCCAAGCTGGACATCACCTCCCACAACGAGGACTACACCATCGTGGAGCAGTACGAGCGCAC
CGAGGGCCGCCACCACCTGTTCCTGTAGACGATTTGATGAAAGAATAACGTATTCTTTCATCAACGTCCA
CAGTGATATGATCTCGATTTAAATGCAGAAGTAACACCAAACAACAGGGTGAGCATCGACAAAAGAAACA
GTACCAAGCAAATAAATAGCGTATGAAGGCAGGGCTAAAAAAATCCACATATAGCTGCTGCATATGCCAT
CATCCAAGTATATCAAGATCAAAATAATTATAAAACATACTTGTTTATTATAATAGATAGGTACTCAAGG
TTAGAGCATATGAATAGATGCTGCATATGCCATCATGTATATGCATCAGTAAAACCCACATCAACATGTA
TACCTATCCTAGATCGATATTTCCATCCATCTTAAACTCGTAACTATGAAGATGTATGACACACACATAC
AGTTCCAAAATTAATAAATACACCAGGTAGTTTGAAACAGTATTCTACTCCGATCTAGAACGAATGAACG
ACCGCCCAACCACACCACATCATCACAACCAAGCGAACAAAAAGCATCTCTGTATATGCATCAGTAAAAC
CCGCATCAACATGTATACCTATCCTAGATCGATATTTCCATCCATCATCTTCAATTCGTAACTATGAATA
TGTATGGCACACACATACAGATCCAAAATTAATAAATCCACCAGGTAGTTTGAAACAGAATTCTACTCCG
ATCTAGAACGACCGCCCAACCAGACCACATCATCACAACCAAGACAAAAAAAAGCATGAAAAGATGACCC
GACAAACAAGTGCACGGCATATATTGAAATAAAGGAAAAGGGCAAACCAAACCCTATGCAACGAAACAAA
AAAAATCATGAAATCGATCCCGTCTGCGGAACGGCTAGAGCCATCCCAGGATTCCCCAAAGAGAAACACT
GGCAAGTTAGCAATCAGAACGTGTCTGACGTACAGGTCGCATCCGTGTACGAACGCTAGCAGCACGGATC
TAACACAAACACGGATCTAACACAAACATGAACAGAAGTAGAACTACCGGGCCCTAACCATGGACCGGAA
CGCCGATCTAGAGAAGGTAGAGAGGGGGGGGGGGGAGGACGAGCGGCGTACCTTGAAGCGGAGGTGCCGA
CGGGTGGATTTGGGGGAGATCTGGTTGTGTGTGTGTGCGCTCCGAACAACACGAGGTTGGGGAAAGAGGG
TGTGGAGGGGGTGTCTATTTATTACGGCGGGCGAGGAAGGGAAAGCGAAGGAGCGGTGGGAAAGGAATCC
CCCGTAGCTGCCGGTGCCGTGAGAGGAGGAGGAGGCCGCCTGCCGTGCCGGCTCACGTCTGCCGCTCCGC
CACGCAATTTCTGGATGCCGACAGCGGAGCAAGTCCAACGGTGGAGCGGAACTCTCGAGAGGGGTCCAGA
GGCAGCGACAGAGATGCCGTGCCGTCTGCTTCGCTTGGCCCGACGCGACGCTGCTGGTTCGCTGGTTGGT
GTCCGTTAGACTCGTCGACGGCGTTTAACAGGCTGGCATTATCTACTCGAAACAAGAAAAATGTTTCCTT
AGTTTTTTTAATTTCTTAAAGGGTATTTGTTTAATTTTTAGTCACTTTATTTTATTCTATTTTATATCTA
AATTATTAAATAAAAAAACTAAAATAGAGTTTTAGTTTTCTTAATTTAGAGGCTAAAATAGAATAAAATA
GATGTACTAAAAAAATTAGTCTATAAAAACCATTAACCCTAAACCCTAAATGGATGTACTAATAAAATGG
ATGAAGTATTATATAGGTGAAGCTATTTGCAAAAAAAAAGGAGAACACATGCACACTAAAAAGATAAAAC
TGTAGAGTCCTGTTGTCAAAATACTCAATTGTCCTTTAGACCATGTCTAACTGTTCATTTATATGATTCT
CTAAAACACTGATATTATTGTAGTACTATAGATTATATTATTCGTAGAGTAAAGTTTAAATATATGTATA
AAGATAGATAAACTGCACTTCAAACAAGTGTGACAAAAAAAATATGTGGTAATTTTTTATAACTTAGACA
TGCAATGCTCATTATCTCTAGAGAGGGGCACGACCGGGTCACGCTGCACTGCATGCTGCAGCCCGGGCGA
CGTCGACTGTTTAAACGAGGCCTTAATTAAGGGCCCAATTGGCCACGTACGTCTAGATCTGGCGCGCCTC
GAGGATCGATCCATGGTACCCAGCTTTTGTTCCCTTTAGTGAGGGTTAATTGCGCGCTTGGCGTAATCAT
GGTCATAGCTGTTTCCTGTGTGAAATTGTTATCCGCTCACAATTCCACACAACATACGAGCCGGGAGCAT
AAAGTGTAAAGCCTGGGGTGCCTAATGAGTGAGCTAACTCACATTAATTGCGTTGCGCTCACTGCCCGCT
TTCCAGTCGGGA
Features (pLannotate 1.2.2; 12 found; start..end, strand, type, name):
    252..840     -  rep_origin     ori: high-copy-number ColE1/pMB1/pBR322/pUC origin of replication
   1011..1871    -  CDS            AmpR: β-lactamase; bla; confers resistance to ampicillin, carbenicillin, and related antibiotics
   1872..1943    -  promoter       AmpR promoter: bla
   1947..1964    -  misc_feature   MCS (fragment): pBluescript multiple cloning site
   1966..2218    -  terminator     NOS terminator: nopaline synthase terminator and poly(A) signal
   2291..2968    +  CDS            DsRed2: improved tetrameric variant of DsRed fluorescent protein mammalian codon-optimized
   3034..5023    -  promoter       Ubi promoter: maize polyubiquitin gene promoter
   5143..5161    -  promoter       T3 promoter: promoter for bacteriophage T3 RNA polymerase
   5206..5222    -  protein_bind   lac operator: The lac repressor binds to the lac operator to inhibit transcription in E. coli. This inhibition can be relieved by adding lactose or isopropyl-β-D-thiogalactopyranoside (IPTG). lac repressor encoded by lacI
   5230..5260    -  promoter       lac promoter: promoter for the E. coli lac operon
   5275..5296    -  protein_bind   CAP binding site: CAP binding activates transcription in the presence of cAMP. E. coli catabolite activator protein
   5309..69      -  CDS            lacI (fragment) (across the origin): lac repressor; lacI; The lac repressor binds to the lac operator to inhibit transcription in E. coli. This inhibition can be relieved by adding lactose or isopropyl-β-D-thiogalactopyranoside (IPTG).
