[The description below was written by a language model from this plasmid's Addgene catalogue record and pLannotate feature annotations shown in this document.]
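Description:
pR-AntiDsRed is a plant expression reporter plasmid built on a pBluescript backbone and designed to test the activity of the R site-specific recombinase with a fluorescent readout. It replicates in E. coli from a high-copy ColE1/pUC-type origin and is selected with ampicillin through the β-lactamase gene and its native promoter. Remnants of the pBluescript cloning region (T3 promoter, lac promoter and operator, CAP binding site, a fragment of the multiple cloning site) flank the cassette and play no evident role in its function.

The payload consists of the maize polyubiquitin (Ubi) promoter, a DsRed2 coding sequence and the nopaline synthase (NOS) terminator. In the annotated sequence the promoter and terminator lie on the minus strand while DsRed2 lies on the plus strand, so the reporter sits in antisense orientation relative to its promoter, as the name "AntiDsRed" implies. The insert is catalogued as a synthetic "AntiDsRed RS" fragment, which suggests that the inverted reporter is flanked by RS recombination target sites, although these sites are not annotated in the feature table. In this kind of design, recombinase-mediated inversion between oppositely oriented target sites flips the coding sequence into sense orientation, so red fluorescence appears only where the recombinase is active. The construct belongs to a recombinase genome engineering toolkit for maize. No plant selectable marker or T-DNA borders are annotated.

The sequenced record is 5,332 nt, somewhat shorter than the catalogued total size of 5,546 bp, and the record does not explain the difference.
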