Addgene plasmid #139678: pR-AntiDsRed
Purpose: Cassette for testing R recombinase activity using a fluorescent reporter
Depositing lab: James Birchler. Depositing organization: University of Missouri at Columbia. Publication: Site-specific recombinase genome engineering toolkit in maize. Cody JP, Graham ND, Zhao C, Swyers NC, Birchler JA. Plant Direct. 2020 Mar 9;4(3):e00209. doi: 10.1002/pld3.209. eCollection 2020 Mar. PubMed 32166212.
Backbone
  Vector backbone: pBlueScript
  Backbone size w/o insert (bp): 2500
  Total vector size (bp): 5546
  Vector type: Plant Expression
Growth in bacteria
  Bacterial resistance: Ampicillin, 100 μg/mL
  Growth temperature: 37°C
  Growth strain: DH5alpha
  Copy number: High Copy
Gene/Insert
  Gene/Insert name: AntiDsRed RS
  Species: Synthetic
  Insert size (bp): 794
  Promoter: Maize Ubiquitin
  Cloning method: Gibson Cloning
  Sequencing primers: 5′ tttattgccaaatgtttgaacg; 3′ GATGCTCACCCTGTTGTTTGGTGT
Terms and licenses: Academic/Nonprofit Terms; Industry Terms: Not Available to Industry
How to cite: pR-AntiDsRed was a gift from James Birchler (Addgene plasmid # 139678 ; http://n2t.net/addgene:139678 ; RRID:Addgene_139678)
